>Addgene plasmid #160808 | pMXS-IRES-Blast POLA1 ISCmut | addgene full sequence | sequence record 315907 | Addgene NGS Result
GGCCAGACTGTTACCACTCCCTTAAGTTTGACCTTAGGTCACTGGAAAGATGTCGAGCGGATCGCTCACA
ACCAGTCGGTAGATGTCAAGAAGAGACGTTGGGTTACCTTCTGCTCTGCAGAATGGCCAACCTTTAACGT
CGGATGGCCGCGAGACGGCACCTTTAACCGAGACCTCATCACCCAGGTTAAGATCAAGGTCTTTTCACCT
GGCCCGCATGGACACCCAGACCAGGTCCCCTACATCGTGACCTGGGAAGCCTTGGCTTTTGACCCCCCTC
CCTGGGTCAAGCCCTTTGTACACCCTAAGCCTCCGCCTCCTCTTCCTCCATCCGCCCCGTCTCTCCCCCT
TGAACCTCCTCGTTCGACCCCGCCTCGATCCTCCCTTTATCCAGCCCTCACTCCTTCTCTAGGCGCCCCC
ATATGGCCATATGAGATCTTATATGGGGCACCCCCGCCCCTTGTAAACTTCCCTGACCCTGACATGACAA
GAGTTACTAACAGCCCCTCTCTCCAAGCTCACTTACAGGCTCTCTACTTAGTCCAGCACGAAGTCTGGAG
ACCTCTGGCGGCAGCCTACCAAGAACAACTGGACCGACCGGTGGTACCTCACCCTTACCGAGTCGGCGAC
ACAGTGTGGGTCCGCCGACACCAGACTAAGAACCTAGAACCTCGCTGGAAAGGACCTTACACAGTCCTGC
TGACCACCCCCACCGCCCTCAAAGTAGACGGCATCGCAGCTTGGATACACGCCGCCCACGTGAAGGCTGC
CGACCCCGGGGGTGGACCATCCTCTAGACTGCCGGATCTAGCTAGTTAATTAAGGATCCCAGTGTGGTGG
TACGGGAATTCCTGCAGGCCTCGAGGCTAGCATGGCTCCTGTACACGGGGATGATTGTGAAATCGGAGCT
TCTGCTTTGTCCGATAGTGGGTCATTTGTATCTAGCAGGGCCAGAAGAGAAAAAAAAAGCAAAAAAGGCC
GGCAAGAGGCTCTGGAGCGGCTTAAGAAGGCCAAAGCCGGAGAAAAATATAAATACGAAGTGGAGGATTT
TACTGGTGTCTACGAGGAAGTGGACGAGGAGCAGTACTCTAAATTGGTGCAAGCTCGACAGGACGATGAC
TGGATCGTGGATGATGATGGCATTGGCTATGTCGAAGATGGAAGGGAGATCTTCGATGATGATTTGGAGG
ACGATGCACTTGACGCGGATGAAAAGGGCAAGGATGGAAAAGCTCGGAACAAGGATAAAAGAAACGTGAA
GAAGCTGGCCGTCACTAAGCCCAATAATATTAAGAGTATGTTTATCGCCTGTGCAGGCAAAAAAACCGCT
GATAAGGCAGTGGATTTGAGCAAGGATGGCCTCTTGGGGGACATACTGCAGGACTTGAACACCGAAACTC
CCCAAATCACTCCTCCGCCTGTTATGATTCTCAAAAAGAAGCGAAGCATCGGCGCCAGCCCTAATCCTTT
CAGCGTTCATACTGCCACTGCAGTGCCTTCCGGGAAGATCGCTTCCCCCGTGAGCAGAAAGGAACCACCC
TTGACTCCAGTCCCATTGAAGAGAGCTGAGTTTGCCGGCGACGATGTACAGGTTGAGAGTACTGAGGAGG
AACAGGAATCTGGGGCAATGGAATTTGAGGACGGCGATTTTGATGAGCCTATGGAAGTGGAAGAGGTTGA
TTTGGAGCCTATGGCCGCTAAAGCCTGGGACAAGGAAAGCGAACCAGCCGAGGAGGTTAAACAAGAAGCC
GACAGTGGCAAAGGGACAGTTTCTTACCTGGGCTCATTCTTGCCTGACGTGAGTTGCTGGGATATTGACC
AAGAGGGCGATTCATCATTTTCAGTGCAAGAAGTGCAAGTGGACAGCTCTCACCTGCCCCTCGTTAAAGG
TGCTGATGAGGAGCAGGTCTTTCATTTCTATTGGCTGGATGCTTATGAGGATCAGTACAATCAGCCTGGC
GTGGTATTCCTCTTTGGCAAAGTGTGGATCGAGAGCGCTGAAACCCACGTGTCCTGCTGTGTGATGGTGA
AAAATATAGAGCGAACTCTCTACTTCCTCCCAAGAGAGATGAAGATTGATCTGAATACTGGGAAGGAAAC
GGGCACCCCGATCAGTATGAAGGACGTGTACGAAGAATTTGACGAAAAAATTGCCACCAAGTACAAGATC
ATGAAGTTTAAGTCCAAGCCCGTTGAGAAGAATTATGCATTCGAGATTCCCGACGTACCTGAGAAGTCTG
AATATCTGGAGGTGAAGTATTCCGCTGAGATGCCTCAGCTCCCACAGGATCTGAAAGGCGAGACTTTTTC
ACACGTCTTTGGAACTAATACAAGTTCCCTGGAGCTGTTTCTTATGAACAGGAAGATTAAGGGGCCCTGT
TGGTTGGAGGTCAAGTCTCCCCAGCTCTTGAACCAACCCGTCTCCTGGTGTAAAGTGGAGGCAATGGCCC
TGAAGCCAGATCTTGTAAACGTAATCAAGGACGTGAGTCCCCCGCCACTCGTTGTCATGGCTTTCTCTAT
GAAGACCATGCAAAATGCTAAGAACCACCAAAATGAAATTATTGCCATGGCCGCTCTCGTGCATCATTCC
TTTGCCCTGGATAAAGCAGCCCCCAAACCCCCCTTCCAGTCCCATTTTTGTGTGGTCAGCAAACCAAAAG
ACTGTATTTTCCCTTATGCCTTCAAAGAAGTTATAGAGAAAAAGAACGTGAAAGTCGAAGTGGCGGCTAC
CGAACGCACTTTGCTGGGCTTTTTCTTGGCCAAAGTGCATAAAATCGACCCTGATATTATTGTGGGACAT
AATATCTACGGTTTCGAACTCGAAGTCCTCCTTCAGCGCATCAATGTGTGTAAGGCCCCGCATTGGTCTA
AGATTGGCAGGCTGAAACGGTCAAATATGCCAAAGCTGGGTGGGCGATCTGGATTTGGAGAGAGGAACGC
CACGTGTGGCCGCATGATTTGCGATGTGGAAATATCCGCCAAAGAATTGATTAGATGCAAATCATACCAT
CTTAGCGAACTCGTGCAGCAGATTCTCAAAACAGAGAGAGTCGTGATACCTATGGAAAACATTCAGAACA
TGTACAGTGAGTCCTCTCAGCTGCTTTACCTCCTGGAACACACTTGGAAAGACGCTAAGTTCATTTTGCA
GATAATGTGCGAGTTGAATGTCCTGCCTTTGGCCTTGCAAATCACCAACATAGCCGGCAATATTATGAGC
AGGACGCTGATGGGGGGTAGGTCAGAGCGAAACGAGTTCCTGCTGCTGCACGCTTTTTACGAGAACAATT
ATATTGTGCCAGACAAGCAGATATTCCGAAAGCCACAGCAGAAGTTGGGCGACGAAGACGAGGAGATTGA
TGGGGACACGAACAAGTACAAGAAGGGACGCAAGAAGGCAGCCTACGCAGGCGGACTCGTGCTGGATCCA
AAGGTCGGATTCTACGATAAATTCATTCTGCTGCTCGACTTTAACTCTCTCTATCCTTCTATCATCCAAG
AGTTTAACATATGCTTTACAACTGTCCAACGAGTGGCCTCTGAGGCGCAGAAGGTGACAGAGGACGGCGA
ACAAGAGCAGATCCCTGAACTGCCCGATCCATCACTGGAGATGGGGATATTGCCTAGGGAAATTCGGAAA
CTTGTGGAAAGAAGAAAGCAAGTTAAACAGCTGATGAAACAGCAAGACCTCAACCCAGATCTGATCTTGC
AATATGATATTAGACAGAAGGCTCTGAAGCTCACAGCGAACTCAATGTACGGATGCCTCGGTTTTTCCTA
CAGCAGATTTTATGCAAAACCTTTGGCAGCCCTCGTAACCTATAAAGGTAGGGAAATACTCATGCACACC
AAGGAGATGGTACAGAAAATGAATCTTGAGGTGATTTACGGGGATACCGATAGTATTATGATCAATACCA
ACTCCACGAATTTGGAGGAGGTTTTTAAGCTCGGTAACAAAGTCAAAAGCGAGGTAAACAAACTGTACAA
ACTGCTGGAGATCGACATAGACGGAGTATTCAAGTCCCTGCTTCTGCTGAAGAAGAAGAAATATGCTGCC
CTCGTGGTCGAACCAACCTCCGATGGCAACTATGTGACCAAGCAAGAGCTCAAAGGTCTGGACATTGTGC
GAAGAGACTGGTGCGACCTGGCCAAGGATACCGGGAATTTTGTAATCGGTCAGATACTGAGCGATCAGTC
TCGGGATACTATCGTGGAAAACATTCAAAAGAGGCTGATCGAAATTGGAGAGAATGTGCTGAATGGCTCC
GTGCCAGTGTCACAATTCGAGATTAACAAGGCATTGACAAAGGACCCACAGGATTACCCAGATAAAAAGA
GCCTCCCTCATGTGCACGTCGCCCTCTGGATCAATAGCCAAGGAGGGAGGAAAGTTAAAGCCGGGGACAC
CGTGTCATATGTGATCTGCCAGGACGGGTCTAACCTCACGGCATCCCAGAGGGCCTATGCTCCTGAGCAG
CTCCAGAAGCAGGACAACCTCACGATAGACACGCAGTACTATCTGGCTCAGCAGATCCACCCTGTAGTGG
CCAGAATCTGTGAACCAATTGATGGAATAGACGCGGTTCTTATTGCAACTTGGCTCGGGCTCGATCCTAC
ACAGTTCCGGGTGCATCATTACCATAAGGACGAAGAAAATGATGCCTTGCTGGGGGGGCCTGCCCAACTT
ACAGACGAGGAGAAATACCGAGATTGTGAGAGATTTAAGTGTCCCTGTCCCACCTGCGGTACCGAAAACA
TCTATGACAATGTGTTTGATGGCTCCGGAACAGACATGGAGCCCAGCCTGTATAGATGTTCTAATATCGA
TTGTAAAGCATCACCTTTGACCTTTACCGTGCAACTTAGCAATAAGCTGATTATGGACATAAGAAGATTC
ATAAAAAAATACTATGATGGATGGTTGATTTCAGAAGAACCGACCTCACGCAACCGCACGAGACACCTCC
CGCTTCAGTTCTCACGGACGGGACCGTTGTCACCAGCGTCAATGAAGGCCACGCTGCAGCCCGAGTACTC
AGACAAGAGCCTTTATACACAGCTCTGTTTTTATAGATATATTTTTGACGCGGAGTGTGCGCTGGAGAAG
CTGACCACCGATCACGAAAAGGACAAGTTGAAAAAACAGTTTTTCACTCCAAAGGTGCTGCAGGACTACC
GCAAGCTCAAAAACACGGCGGAGCAGTTCCTGTCACGCTCCGGGTACTCTGAAGTGAACCTCTCAAAACT
GTTTGCGGGGTGCGCAGTAAAAAGCTAAAGATCTGCGGCCGCTACGTAAATTCCNNCCCCCCCCCCTCTC
CCTCCCCCCCCCCTAACGTTACTGGCCGAAGCCGCTTGGAATAAGGCCGGTGTGCGTTTGTCTATATGTT
ATTTTCCACCATATTGCCGTCTTTTGGCAATGTGAGGGCCCGGAAACCTGGCCCTGTCTTCTTGACGAGC
ATTCCTAGGGGTCTTTCCCCTCTCGCCAAAGGAATGCAAGGTCTGTTGAATGTCGTGAAGGAAGCAGTTC
CTCTGGAAGCTTCTTGAAGACAAACAACGTCTGTAGCGACCCTTTGCAGGCAGCGGAACCCCCCACCTGG
CGACAGGTGCCTCTGCGGCCAAAAGCCACGTGTATAAGATACACCTGCAAAGGCGGCACAACCCCAGTGC
CACGTTGTGAGTTGGATAGTTGTGGAAAGAGTCAAATGGCTCTCCTCAAGCGTATTCAACAAGGGGCTGA
AGGATGCCCAGAAGGTACCCCATTGTATGGGATCTGATCTGGGGCCTCGGTGCACATGCTTTACATGTGT
TTAGTCGAGGTTAAAAAAACGTCTAGGCCCCCCGAACCACGGGGACGTGGTTTTCCTTTGAAAAACACGA
TGATAATATGGCCACAACCATGGTTCCTTTGTCTCAAGAAGAATCCACCCTCATTGAAAGAGCAACGGCT
ACAATCAACAGCATCCCCATCTCTGAAGACTACAGCGTCGCCAGCGCAGCTCTCTCTAGCGACGGCCGCA
TCTTCACTGGTGTCAATGTATATCATTTTACTGGGGGACCTTGTGCAGAACTCGTGGTGCTGGGCACTGC
TGCTGCTGCGGCAGCTGGCAACCTGACTTGTATCGTCGCGATCGGAAATGAGAACAGGGGCATCTTGAGC
CCCTGCGGACGGTGCCGACAGGTGCTTCTCGATCTGCATCCTGGGATCAAAGCCATAGTGAAGGACAGTG
ATGGACAGCCGACGGCAGTTGGGATTCGTGAATTGCTGCCCTCTGGTTATGTGTGGGAGGGCTAAGTCGA
CGATAAAATAAAAGATTTTATTTAGTCTCCAGAAAAAGGGGGGAATGAAAGACCCCACCTGTAGGTTTGG
CAAGCTAGCTTAAGTAACGCCATTTTGCAAGGCATGGAAAAATACATAACTGAGAATAGAGAAGTTCAGA
TCAAGGTCAGGAACAGATGGAACAGCTGAATATGGGCCAAACAGGATATCTGTGGTAAGCAGTTCCTGCC
CCGGCTCAGGGCCAAGAACAGATGGAACAGCTGAATATGGGCCAAACAGGATATCTGTGGTAAGCAGTTC
CTGCCCCGGCTCAGGGCCAAGAACAGATGGTCCCCAGATGCGGTCCAGCCCTCAGCAGTTTCTAGAGAAC
CATCAGATGTTTCCAGGGTGCCCCAAGGACCTGAAATGACCCTGTGCCTTATTTGAACTAACCAATCAGT
TCGCTTCTCGCTTCTGTTCGCGCGCTTCTGCTCCCCGAGCTCAATAAAAGAGCCCACAACCCCTCACTCG
GGGCGCCAGTCCTCCGATTGACTGAGTCGCCCGGGTACCCGTGTATCCAATAAACCCTCTTGCAGTTGCA
TCCGACTTGTGGTCTCGCTGTTCCTTGGGAGGGTCTCCTCTGAGTGATTGACTACCCGTCAGCGGGGGTC
TTTCACATGCAGCATGTATCAAAATTAATTTGGTTTTTTTTCTTAAGTATTTACATTAAATGGCCATAGT
TGCATTAATGAATCGGCCAACGCGCGGGGAGAGGCGGTTTGCGTATTGGGCGCTCTTCCGCTTCCTCGCT
CACTGACTCGCTGCGCTCGGTCGTTCGGCTGCGGCGAGCGGTATCAGCTCACTCAAAGGCGGTAATACGG
TTATCCACAGAATCAGGGGATAACGCAGGAAAGAACATGTGAGCAAAAGGCCAGCAAAAGGCCAGGAACC
GTAAAAAGGCCGCGTTGCTGGCGTTTTTCCATAGGCTCCGCCCCCCTGACGAGCATCACAAAAATCGACG
CTCAAGTCAGAGGTGGCGAAACCCGACAGGACTATAAAGATACCAGGCGTTTCCCCCTGGAAGCTCCCTC
GTGCGCTCTCCTGTTCCGACCCTGCCGCTTACCGGATACCTGTCCGCCTTTCTCCCTTCGGGAAGCGTGG
CGCTTTCTCATAGCTCACGCTGTAGGTATCTCAGTTCGGTGTAGGTCGTTCGCTCCAAGCTGGGCTGTGT
GCACGAACCCCCCGTTCAGCCCGACCGCTGCGCCTTATCCGGTAACTATCGTCTTGAGTCCAACCCGGTA
AGACACGACTTATCGCCACTGGCAGCAGCCACTGGTAACAGGATTAGCAGAGCGAGGTATGTAGGCGGTG
CTACAGAGTTCTTGAAGTGGTGGCCTAACTACGGCTACACTAGAAGAACAGTATTTGGTATCTGCGCTCT
GCTGAAGCCAGTTACCTTCGGAAAAAGAGTTGGTAGCTCTTGATCCGGCAAACAAACCACCGCTGGTAGC
GGTGGTTTTTTTGTTTGCAAGCAGCAGATTACGCGCAGAAAAAAAGGATCTCAAGAAGATCCTTTGATCT
TTTCTACGGGGTCTGACGCTCAGTGGAACGAAAACTCACGTTAAGGGATTTTGGTCATGAGATTATCAAA
AAGGATCTTCACCTAGATCCTTTTGCGGCCGGCCGCAAATCAATCTAAAGTATATATGAGTAAACTTGGT
CTGACAGTTACCAATGCTTAATCAGTGAGGCACCTATCTCAGCGATCTGTCTATTTCGTTCATCCATAGT
TGCCTGACTCCCCGTCGTGTAGATAACTACGATACGGGAGGGCTTACCATCTGGCCCCAGTGCTGCAATG
ATACCGCGAGACCCACGCTCACCGGCTCCAGATTTATCAGCAATAAACCAGCCAGCCGGAAGGGCCGAGC
GCAGAAGTGGTCCTGCAACTTTATCCGCCTCCATCCAGTCTATTAATTGTTGCCGGGAAGCTAGAGTAAG
TAGTTCGCCAGTTAATAGTTTGCGCAACGTTGTTGCCATTGCTACAGGCATCGTGGTGTCACGCTCGTCG
TTTGGTATGGCTTCATTCAGCTCCGGTTCCCAACGATCAAGGCGAGTTACATGATCCCCCATGTTGTGCA
AAAAAGCGGTTAGCTCCTTCGGTCCTCCGATCGTTGTCAGAAGTAAGTTGGCCGCAGTGTTATCACTCAT
GGTTATGGCAGCACTGCATAATTCTCTTACTGTCATGCCATCCGTAAGATGCTTTTCTGTGACTGGTGAG
TACTCAACCAAGTCATTCTGAGAATAGTGTATGCGGCGACCGAGTTGCTCTTGCCCGGCGTCAATACGGG
ATAATACCGCGCCACATAGCAGAACTTTAAAAGTGCTCATCATTGGAAAACGTTCTTCGGGGCGAAAACT
CTCAAGGATCTTACCGCTGTTGAGATCCAGTTCGATGTAACCCACTCGTGCACCCAACTGATCTTCAGCA
TCTTTTACTTTCACCAGCGTTTCTGGGTGAGCAAAAACAGGAAGGCAAAATGCCGCAAAAAAGGGAATAA
GGGCGACACGGAAATGTTGAATACTCATACTCTTCCTTTTTCAATATTATTGAAGCATTTATCAGGGTTA
TTGTCTCATGAGCGGATACATATTTGAATGTATTTAGAAAAATAAACAAATAGGGGTTCCGCGCACATTT
CCCCGAAAAGTGCCACCTGCATAATGAAAGACCCCACCTGTAGGTTTGGCAAGCTAGCTTAAGTAACGCC
ATTTTGCAAGGCATGGAAAAATACATAACTGAGAATAGAAAAGTTCAGATCAAGGTCAGGAACAGATGGA
ACAGCTGAATATGGGCCAAACAGGATATCTGTGGTAAGCAGTTCCTGCCCCGGCTCAGGGCCAAGAACAG
ATGGAACAGCTGAATATGGGCCAAACAGGATATCTGTGGTAAGCAGTTCCTGCCCCGGCTCAGGGCCAAG
AACAGATGGTCCCCAGATGCGGTCCAGCCCTCAGCAGTTTCTAGAGAACCATCAGATGTTTCCAGGGTGC
CCCAAGGACCTGAAATGACCCTGTGCCTTATTTGAACTAACCAATCAGTTCGCTTCTCGCTTCTGTTCGC
GCGCTTCTGCTCCCCGAGCTCAATAAAAGAGCCCACAACCCCTCACTCGGCGCGCCAGTCCTCCGATTGA
CTGAGTCGCCCGGGTACCCGTGTATCCAATAAACCCTCTTGCAGTTGCATCCGACTTGTGGTCTCGCTGT
TCCTTGGGAGGGTCTCCTCTGAGTGATTGACTACCCGTCAGCGGGGGTCTTTCATTTGGGGGCTCGTCCG
GGATCGGGAGACCCCTGCCCAGGGACCACCGACCCACCACCGGGAGGTAAGCTGGCCAGCAACTTATCTG
TGTCTGTCCGATTGTCTAGTGTCTATGACTGATTTTATGCGCCTGCGTCGGTACTAGTTAGCTAACTAGC
TCTGTATCTGGCGGACCCGTGGTGGAACTGACGAGTTCGGAACACCCGGCCGCAACCCTGGGAGACGTCC
CAGGGACTTCGGGGGCCGTTTTTGTGGCCCGACCTGAGTCCAAAAATCCCGATCGTTTTGGACTCTTTGG
TGCACCCCCCTAATAGGAGGGATATGTGGTTCTGGTAGGAGACGAGAACCTAAAACAGTTCCCGCCTCCG
TCTGAATTTTTGCTTTCGGTTTGGGACCGAAGCCGCGCCGCGCGTCTTGTCTGCTGCAGCATCGTTCTGT
GTTGTCTCTGTCTGACTGTGTTTCTGTATTTGTCTGAAAATTAG
Features (pLannotate 1.2.2; 14 found; start..end, strand, type, name):
      1..417     +  CDS            gag (truncated): truncated Moloney murine leukemia virus (MMLV) gag gene lacking the start codon
    427..801     +  misc_feature   pol region: Moloney murine leukemia virus (MMLV) pol region containing the splice acceptor site
    872..5275    +  CDS            POLA1: DPOLA_HUMAN - Also known as POLA. Experimental evidence at protein level: Swiss-Prot protein existence level 1. Catalytic subunit of the DNA polymerase alpha complex (also known as the alpha DNA polymerase-primase complex) which plays an essential role in the initiation of DNA synthesis. During the S phase of the cell cycle, the DNA polymerase alpha complex (composed of a catalytic subunit POLA1, a regulatory subunit POLA2 and two primase subunits PRIM1 and PRIM2) is recruited to DNA at the replicative forks via direct interactions with MCM10 and WDHD1. The primase subunit of the polymerase al
   5424..5886    +  misc_feature   IRES: internal ribosome entry site (IRES) of the encephalomyocarditis virus (EMCV)
   5906..6295    +  CDS            BSD: blasticidin S deaminase; Aspergillus terreus BSD; confers resistance to blasticidin
   6344..6465    +  LTR            3' LTR (ΔU3) (fragment): self-inactivating 3' long terminal repeat (LTR) from Moloney murine leukemia virus
   6466..6935    +  LTR            LTR: long terminal repeat from Moloney murine leukemia virus
   7001..7053    -  CDS            lacI (fragment): lac repressor; lacI; The lac repressor binds to the lac operator to inhibit transcription in E. coli. This inhibition can be relieved by adding lactose or isopropyl-β-D-thiogalactopyranoside (IPTG).
   7236..7824    -  rep_origin     ori: high-copy-number ColE1/pMB1/pBR322/pUC origin of replication
   7988..8848    -  CDS            AmpR: β-lactamase; bla; confers resistance to ampicillin, carbenicillin, and related antibiotics
   8849..8953    -  promoter       AmpR promoter: bla
   8983..9576    +  LTR            LTR: long terminal repeat from Moloney murine leukemia virus
   9639..9838    +  misc_feature   MMLV Ψ: packaging signal of Moloney murine leukemia virus (MMLV)
   9890..9978    +  misc_feature   MESV Ψ (fragment): packaging signal of murine embryonic stem cell virus
