[The description below was written by a language model from this plasmid's Addgene catalogue record and pLannotate feature annotations shown in this document.]
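Description:
pMXS-IRES-Blast POLA1 ISCmut is a Moloney murine leukemia virus-based retroviral expression vector built on the pMXS-IRES-BLAST backbone and used to deliver a mutant form of human POLA1 into mammalian cells. In bacteria it is maintained as a high-copy plasmid through a ColE1/pUC-type origin and selected with ampicillin via the β-lactamase gene and its native promoter. The viral portion consists of a 5′ MMLV LTR followed by the Ψ packaging signal, a truncated gag segment lacking its start codon, and a pol-derived region carrying the splice acceptor. These elements allow the transcript to be packaged into retroviral particles when the viral proteins are supplied in trans. A 3′ LTR closes the proviral unit. No separate internal promoter is annotated, so expression of the cargo presumably depends on the 5′ LTR.

The insert, assembled by Gibson cloning, is a roughly 4.4 kb codon-optimized open reading frame for POLA1, the catalytic subunit of the DNA polymerase alpha–primase complex that initiates DNA synthesis. It carries four cysteine-to-serine substitutions (C1354S, C1359S, C1377S, C1380S). The "ISC" in the name presumably refers to an iron–sulfur cluster, although the record does not spell this out, and the depositor notes that the mutation destabilizes the protein. Downstream, an EMCV IRES links the POLA1 coding sequence to the blasticidin S deaminase gene, so both are translated from one bicistronic transcript and blasticidin selection enriches for transduced cells expressing the insert. The stated purpose is expression of the ISC mutant POLA1. The associated study concerns replication polymerases and genome integrity in breast cancer.
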