Addgene plasmid #160808: pMXS-IRES-Blast POLA1 ISCmut
Purpose: Express ISC mutant POLA1
Depositing lab: Richard Possemato. Depositing organization: NYU Grossman School of Medicine. Publication: Hyperactive CDK2 Activity in Basal-like Breast Cancer Imposes a Genome Integrity Liability that Can Be Exploited by Targeting DNA Polymerase epsilon. Sviderskiy VO, Blumenberg L, Gorodetsky E, Karakousi TR, Hirsh N, Alvarez SW, Terzi EM, Kaparos E, Whiten GC, Ssebyala S, Tonzi P, Mir H, Neel BG, Huang TT, Adams S, Ruggles KV, Possemato R. Mol Cell. 2020 Oct 28. pii: S1097-2765(20)30723-1. doi: 10.1016/j.molcel.2020.10.016. PubMed 33152268.
Backbone
  Vector backbone: pMXS-IRES-BLAST
  Backbone size w/o insert (bp): 5500
  Vector type: Retroviral
  Selectable markers: Blasticidin
Growth in bacteria
  Bacterial resistance: Ampicillin, 100 μg/mL
  Growth temperature: 37°C
  Growth strain: NEB Stable
  Copy number: High Copy
Gene/Insert
  Gene/Insert name: POLA1 ISCmut
  Species: H. sapiens (human)
  Insert size (bp): 4407
  Mutation: Codon optimized, C1354S, C1359S, C1377S, C1380S
  Entrez Gene: POLA1 (a.k.a. NSX, POLA, VEODS, p180)
  Cloning method: Gibson Cloning
  Sequencing primers: 5′ AGTAGACGGCATCGCAGCTTGGATA; 3′ GGC GGA ATT TAC GTA GCG GCC
Terms and licenses: Academic/Nonprofit Terms; Industry Terms: Not Available to Industry
Depositor comments: Mutation destabilizes protein
How to cite: pMXS-IRES-Blast POLA1 ISCmut was a gift from Richard Possemato (Addgene plasmid # 160808 ; http://n2t.net/addgene:160808 ; RRID:Addgene_160808)
